LOCUS       Exported 7165 bp ds-DNA circular SYN 20-JUN-2018
DEFINITION  synthetic circular DNA
ACCESSION   .
VERSION     .
KEYWORDS    1255_pAAV-U6-SA-BbsI-MluI-gRNA-CB-SACas9-HA-OLLAS-spA
SOURCE      synthetic DNA construct
  ORGANISM  synthetic DNA construct
REFERENCE   1 (bases 1 to 7165)
  AUTHORS   .
  TITLE     Direct Submission
  JOURNAL   Exported Wednesday, Jun 20, 2018 from SnapGene 2.8.3
            http://www.snapgene.com
COMMENT     Component Fragments #1: FRAGMENT of pZAC2.1rhEPO.36.Q-L parent
            position: from 1309 to 239 original length: 3894 molecule position:
            from 1 to 3894 Left Terminus XhoI site #1 Right Terminus BglII site
            #1 #2: FRAGMENT of pAAVNEWTBG-BI-aGAL parent position: from 5114 to
            316 original length: 896 molecule position: from 3895 to 4790 Left
            Terminus BamHI site #1 Right Terminus XhoI site #1
            http://www.informaxinc.com/
FEATURES             Location/Qualifiers
     source          1..7165
                     /organism="synthetic DNA construct"
                     /mol_type="other DNA"
     misc_feature    1..185
                     /label=ITR
                     /note="5'ITR"
     misc_feature    complement(1..173)
                     /label=ITR
                     /note="3'ITR"
     promoter        255..495
                     /label=U6 Promoter
                     /note="U6 promoter"
                     /note="RNA polymerase III promoter for human U6 snRNA"
     misc_feature    276..310
                     /note="U6ForSeq Primer"
     misc_feature    504..525
                     /note="NEW CLONING_SITE_FOR_GRNA"
     misc_feature    524..525
                     /note="nt leftover from previous site"
     misc_feature    526..606
                     /note="sgRNA scaffold"
     misc_feature    526..539
                     /note="crRNA Direct Repeat Portion +1 to +14"
     misc_feature    540..543
                     /note="synthetic tetraloop"
     misc_feature    544..606
                     /note="TracrRNA"
     misc_feature    607
                     /note="Additional ""T"" introduced in gblock"
     misc_feature    608..629
                     /note="Cloning Site for Additional Guide RNA cassettes"
     misc_feature    630..1078
                     /note="Promoter cassette from pAAV-CB-EGFP"
     enhancer        685..810
                     /note="Partial CMV enhancer"
     misc_feature    complement(698..719)
                     /note="CBP Rev3 Primer"
     promoter        811..1031
                     /note="CB promoter"
     misc_feature    905..906
                     /note="5 bp deletion between these two bases"
     TATA_signal     1007..1014
                     /note="TATA"
     primer_bind     complement(1053..1079)
                     /note="CLONE_CB_R_NcoI"
     CDS             1088..1108
                     /codon_start=1
                     /product="nuclear localization signal of SV40 large T
                     antigen"
                     /note="SV40 NLS"
                     /translation="PKKKRKV"
     misc_feature    1133..4288
                     /note="hSaCas9"
     misc_feature    1532..1534
                     /note="Ub high (AAA = WT, AGA = deUb)"
     misc_feature    1532..1534
                     /note="K151R"
     misc_feature    3335..3337
                     /note="K752R"
     CDS             4289..4336
                     /codon_start=1
                     /product="bipartite nuclear localization signal from
                     nucleoplasmin"
                     /note="nucleoplasmin NLS"
                     /translation="KRPAATKKAGQAKKKK"
     CDS             4343..4369
                     /codon_start=1
                     /product="HA (human influenza hemagglutinin) epitope tag"
                     /note="HA"
                     /translation="YPYDVPDYA"
     misc_feature    4370..4411
                     /note="OLLAS tag"
     polyA_signal    4427..4484
                     /note="Syn PolyA"
     misc_feature    4485..4657
                     /label=ITR
                     /note="3'ITR"
     misc_feature    complement(4682..7097)
                     /label=pEMBL8 Plasmid Backbone
                     /note="pEMBL8 Plasmid Backbone"
     rep_origin      complement(4891..5479)
                     /direction=LEFT
                     /note="ori"
                     /note="high-copy-number ColE1/pMB1/pBR322/pUC origin of
                     replication"
     CDS             complement(5650..6510)
                     /codon_start=1
                     /gene="bla"
                     /product="beta-lactamase"
                     /note="AmpR"
                     /note="confers resistance to ampicillin, carbenicillin, and
                     related antibiotics"
                     /translation="MSIQHFRVALIPFFAAFCLPVFAHPETLVKVKDAEDQLGARVGYI
                     ELDLNSGKILESFRPEERFPMMSTFKVLLCGAVLSRIDAGQEQLGRRIHYSQNDLVEYS
                     PVTEKHLTDGMTVRELCSAAITMSDNTAANLLLTTIGGPKELTAFLHNMGDHVTRLDRW
                     EPELNEAIPNDERDTTMPVVMVTTLRKLLTGELLTLASRQQLIDWMEADKVAGPLLRSA
                     LPAGWFIADKSGAGERGSRGIIAALGPDGKPSRIVVIYTTGSQATMDERNRQIAEIGAS
                     LIKHW"
     promoter        complement(6511..6615)
                     /gene="bla"
                     /note="AmpR promoter"
     rep_origin      complement(6642..7097)
                     /direction=LEFT
                     /note="f1 ori"
                     /note="f1 bacteriophage origin of replication; arrow
                     indicates direction of (+) strand synthesis"
ORIGIN
        1 cagctgcgcg ctcgctcgct cactgaggcc gcccgggcaa agcccgggcg tcgggcgacc
       61 tttggtcgcc cggcctcagt gagcgagcga gcgcgcagag agggagtggc caactccatc
      121 actaggggtt ccttgtagtt aatgattaac ccgccatgct acttatctac gtagccatgc
      181 tctggtgtac aaaaaagcag gctttaaagg aaccaattca gtcgactgga tccggtacca
      241 aggtcgggca ggaagagggc ctatttccca tgattccttc atatttgcat atacgataca
      301 aggctgttag agagataatt agaattaatt tgactgtaaa cacaaagata ttagtacaaa
      361 atacgtgacg tagaaagtaa taatttcttg ggtagtttgc agttttaaaa ttatgtttta
      421 aaatggacta tcatatgctt accgtaactt gaaagtattt cgatttcttg gctttatata
      481 tcttgtggaa aggacgaaac accgggtctt cacgcgtgaa gaccagtttt agtactctgg
      541 aaacagaatc tactaaaaca aggcaaaatg ccgtgtttat ctcgtcaact tgttggcgag
      601 atttttttct agacccagct ttcaagcttg attaacccgc catgctactt atctacgtag
      661 ccatgctcta ggaagatcgg aattcgccct taagctagta tgccaagtac gccccctatt
      721 gacgtcaatg acggtaaatg gcccgcctgg cattatgccc agtacatgac cttatgggac
      781 tttcctactt ggcagtacat ctactcgagg ccacgttctg cttcactctc cccatctccc
      841 ccccctcccc acccccaatt ttgtatttat ttatttttta attattttgt gcagcgatgg
      901 gggcgagggg cggggcgggg cgaggcggag aggtgcggcg gcagccaatc agagcggcgc
      961 gctccgaaag tttcctttta tggcgaggcg gcggcggcgg cggccctata aaaagcgaag
     1021 cgcgcggcgg gcgggagcgg gatcagaatg atctgatatc atcgatgaat tcgagctcac
     1081 catggcccca aagaagaagc ggaaggtcgg tatccacgga gtcccagcag ccaagcggaa
     1141 ctacatcctg ggcctggaca tcggcatcac cagcgtgggc tacggcatca tcgactacga
     1201 gacacgggac gtgatcgatg ccggcgtgcg gctgttcaaa gaggccaacg tggaaaacaa
     1261 cgagggcagg cggagcaaga gaggcgccag aaggctgaag cggcggaggc ggcatagaat
     1321 ccagagagtg aagaagctgc tgttcgacta caacctgctg accgaccaca gcgagctgag
     1381 cggcatcaac ccctacgagg ccagagtgaa gggcctgagc cagaagctga gcgaggaaga
     1441 gttctctgcc gccctgctgc acctggccaa gagaagaggc gtgcacaacg tgaacgaggt
     1501 ggaagaggac accggcaacg agctgtccac cagagagcag atcagccgga acagcaaggc
     1561 cctggaagag aaatacgtgg ccgaactgca gctggaacgg ctgaagaaag acggcgaagt
     1621 gcggggcagc atcaacagat tcaagaccag cgactacgtg aaagaagcca aacagctgct
     1681 gaaggtgcag aaggcctacc accagctgga ccagagcttc atcgacacct acatcgacct
     1741 gctggaaacc cggcggacct actatgaggg acctggcgag ggcagcccct tcggctggaa
     1801 ggacatcaaa gaatggtacg agatgctgat gggccactgc acctacttcc ccgaggaact
     1861 gcggagcgtg aagtacgcct acaacgccga cctgtacaac gccctgaacg acctgaacaa
     1921 tctcgtgatc accagggacg agaacgagaa gctggaatat tacgagaagt tccagatcat
     1981 cgagaacgtg ttcaagcaga agaagaagcc caccctgaag cagatcgcca aagaaatcct
     2041 cgtgaacgaa gaggatatta agggctacag agtgaccagc accggcaagc ccgagttcac
     2101 caacctgaag gtgtaccacg acatcaagga cattaccgcc cggaaagaga ttattgagaa
     2161 cgccgagctg ctggatcaga ttgccaagat cctgaccatc taccagagca gcgaggacat
     2221 ccaggaagaa ctgaccaatc tgaactccga gctgacccag gaagagatcg agcagatctc
     2281 taatctgaag ggctataccg gcacccacaa cctgagcctg aaggccatca acctgatcct
     2341 ggacgagctg tggcacacca acgacaacca gatcgctatc ttcaaccggc tgaagctggt
     2401 gcccaagaag gtggacctgt cccagcagaa agagatcccc accaccctgg tggacgactt
     2461 catcctgagc cccgtcgtga agagaagctt catccagagc atcaaagtga tcaacgccat
     2521 catcaagaag tacggcctgc ccaacgacat cattatcgag ctggcccgcg agaagaactc
     2581 caaggacgcc cagaaaatga tcaacgagat gcagaagcgg aaccggcaga ccaacgagcg
     2641 gatcgaggaa atcatccgga ccaccggcaa agagaacgcc aagtacctga tcgagaagat
     2701 caagctgcac gacatgcagg aaggcaagtg cctgtacagc ctggaagcca tccctctgga
     2761 agatctgctg aacaacccct tcaactatga ggtggaccac atcatcccca gaagcgtgtc
     2821 cttcgacaac agcttcaaca acaaggtgct cgtgaagcag gaagaaaaca gcaagaaggg
     2881 caaccggacc ccattccagt acctgagcag cagcgacagc aagatcagct acgaaacctt
     2941 caagaagcac atcctgaatc tggccaaggg caagggcaga atcagcaaga ccaagaaaga
     3001 gtatctgctg gaagaacggg acatcaacag gttctccgtg cagaaagact tcatcaaccg
     3061 gaacctggtg gataccagat acgccaccag aggcctgatg aacctgctgc ggagctactt
     3121 cagagtgaac aacctggacg tgaaagtgaa gtccatcaat ggcggcttca ccagctttct
     3181 gcggcggaag tggaagttta agaaagagcg gaacaagggg tacaagcacc acgccgagga
     3241 cgccctgatc attgccaacg ccgatttcat cttcaaagag tggaagaaac tggacaaggc
     3301 caaaaaagtg atggaaaacc agatgttcga ggaaaggcag gccgagagca tgcccgagat
     3361 cgaaaccgag caggagtaca aagagatctt catcaccccc caccagatca agcacattaa
     3421 ggacttcaag gactacaagt acagccaccg ggtggacaag aagcctaata gagagctgat
     3481 taacgacacc ctgtactcca cccggaagga cgacaagggc aacaccctga tcgtgaacaa
     3541 tctgaacggc ctgtacgaca aggacaatga caagctgaaa aagctgatca acaagagccc
     3601 cgaaaagctg ctgatgtacc accacgaccc ccagacctac cagaaactga agctgattat
     3661 ggaacagtac ggcgacgaga agaatcccct gtacaagtac tacgaggaaa ccgggaacta
     3721 cctgaccaag tactccaaaa aggacaacgg ccccgtgatc aagaagatta agtattacgg
     3781 caacaaactg aacgcccatc tggacatcac cgacgactac cccaacagca gaaacaaggt
     3841 cgtgaagctg tccctgaagc cctacagatt cgacgtgtac ctggacaatg gcgtgtacaa
     3901 gttcgtgacc gtgaagaatc tggatgtgat caaaaaagaa aactactacg aagtgaatag
     3961 caagtgctat gaggaagcta agaagctgaa gaagatcagc aaccaggccg agtttatcgc
     4021 ctccttctac aacaacgatc tgatcaagat caacggcgag ctgtatagag tgatcggcgt
     4081 gaacaacgac ctgctgaacc ggatcgaagt gaacatgatc gacatcacct accgcgagta
     4141 cctggaaaac atgaacgaca agaggccccc caggatcatt aagacaatcg cctccaagac
     4201 ccagagcatt aagaagtaca gcacagacat tctgggcaac ctgtatgaag tgaaatctaa
     4261 gaagcaccct cagatcatca aaaagggcaa aaggccggcg gccacgaaaa aggccggcca
     4321 ggcaaaaaag aaaaagggat cctacccata cgatgttcca gattacgcta gcggcttcgc
     4381 caacgagctt ggacccaggt tgatgggaaa gtaagaattc ctagagcgaa taaaagatct
     4441 ttattttcat tagatctgtg tgttggtttt ttgtgtgatg cagctacgta gataagtagc
     4501 atggcgggtt aatcattaac tacaaggaac ccctagtgat ggagttggcc actccctctc
     4561 tgcgcgctcg ctcgctcact gaggccgggc gaccaaaggt cgcccgacgc ccgggctttg
     4621 cccgggcggc ctcagtgagc gagcgagcgc gcagctgcat taatgaatcg gccaacgcgc
     4681 ggggagaggc ggtttgcgta ttgggcgctc ttccgcttcc tcgctcactg actcgctgcg
     4741 ctcggtcgtt cggctgcggc gagcggtatc agctcactca aaggcggtaa tacggttatc
     4801 cacagaatca ggggataacg caggaaagaa catgtgagca aaaccgcagc aaaaggccag
     4861 gaaccgtaaa aaggccgcgt tgctggcgtt tttccatagg ctccgccccc ctgacgagca
     4921 tcacaaaaat cgacgctcaa gtcagaggtg gcgaaacccg acaggactat aaagatacca
     4981 ggcgtttccc cctggaagct ccctcgtgcg ctctcctgtt ccgaccctgc cgcttaccgg
     5041 atacctgtcc gcctttctcc cttcgggaag cgtggcgctt tctcatagct cacgctgtag
     5101 gtatctcagt tcggtgtagg tcgttcgctc caagctgggc tgtgtgcacg aaccccccgt
     5161 tcagcccgac cgctgcgcct tatccggtaa ctatcgtctt gagtccaacc cggtaagaca
     5221 cgacttatcg ccactggcag cagccactgg taacaggatt agcagagcga ggtatgtagg
     5281 cggtgctaca gagttcttga agtggtggcc taactacggc tacactagaa ggacagtatt
     5341 tggtatctgc gctctgctga agccagttac cttcggaaaa agagttggta gctcttgatc
     5401 cggcaaacaa accaccgctg gtagcggtgg tttttttgtt tgcaagcagc agattacgcg
     5461 cagaaaaaaa ggatctcaag aagatccttt gatcttttct acggggtctg acgctcagtg
     5521 gaacgaaaac tcacgttaag ggattttggt catgagatta tcaaaaagga tcttcaccta
     5581 gatcctttta aattaaaaat gaagttttaa atcaatctaa agtatatatg agtaaacttg
     5641 gtctgacagt taccaatgct taatcagtga ggcacctatc tcagcgatct gtctatttcg
     5701 ttcatccata gttgcctgac tccccgtcgt gtagataact acgatacggg agggcttacc
     5761 atctggcccc agtgctgcaa tgataccgcg agacccacgc tcaccggctc cagatttatc
     5821 agcaataaac cagccagccg gaagggccga gcgcagaagt ggtcctgcaa ctttatccgc
     5881 ctccatccag tctattaatt gttgccggga agctagagta agtagttcgc cagttaatag
     5941 tttgcgcaac gttgttacca ttactacagg catcgtggtg tcacgctcgt cgtttggtat
     6001 ggcttcattc agctccggtt cccaacgatc aaggcgagtt acatgatccc ccatgttgtg
     6061 caaaaaagcg gttagctcct tcggtcctcc gatcgttgtc agaagtaagt tggccgcagt
     6121 gttatcactc atggttatgg cagcactgca taattctctt actgtcatgc catccgtaag
     6181 atgcttttct gtgactggtg agtactcaac caagtcattc tgagaatagt gtatgcggcg
     6241 accgagttgc tcttgcccgg cgtcaatacg ggataatacc gcgccacata gcagaacttt
     6301 aaaagtgctc atcattggaa aacgttcttc ggggcgaaaa ctctcaagga tcttaccact
     6361 attgagatcc agttcgatgt aacccactcg tgcacccaac tgatcttcag catcttttac
     6421 tttcaccagc gtttctgggt gagcaaaaac aggaaggcaa aatgccgcaa aaaagggaat
     6481 aagggcgaca cggaaatgtt gaatactcat actcttcctt tttcaatatt attgaagcat
     6541 ttatcagggt tattgtctca tgagcggata catatttgaa tgtatttaga aaaataaaca
     6601 aataggggtt ccgcgcacat ttccccgaaa gatgccacct gaaattataa acgttaatat
     6661 tttgttaaaa ttcgcgttaa atttttgtta aatcagctca ttttttaacc aataggccga
     6721 aatcggaaaa atcccttata aatcaaaaga atagaccgag atagggttga gtgttgttcc
     6781 agtttggaac aagagtccac tattgaggaa cgtgaactcc agcgtcaaag ggcgaaaaac
     6841 cgtctatcgg ggcgatggcc cactacgtga accatcaccc tnnnnnnnnn nnnnnnnnnn
     6901 nnnnnnnnnn nnnnnnnnnn nnnnnnnnnn nnnnnnnnnn nnnnnnnnnn nnnnnnnnnn
     6961 nnnnnnnnnn nngnnnnnnn nnnnnnnnnn nnnnnnnnnn nnnnnnnnnn nnnnnnnnnn
     7021 nnnnnnnnnn nnnnnnnnnn nnnnnnnnnn nnnnnnnnnn nnnnnnnnnn nnnnnnnnnn
     7081 nnnnnnnnnn nnnnnnnccc attcgccatt caggctgcgc aactgttggg aagggcgatc
     7141 ggtgcgggcc tcttcgctat tacgc
//
