>Addgene plasmid #109320 | 1255_pAAV-U6-SA-BbsI-MluI-gRNA-CB-SACas9-HA-OLLAS-spA | depositor full sequence | sequence record 206102 | 1255_pAAV-U6-SA-BbsI-MluI-gRNA-CB-SACas9-HA-OLLAS-spA sequence 7170 bps
CAGCTGCGCGCTCGCTCGCTCACTGAGGCCGCCCGGGCAAAGCCCGGGCGTCGGGCGACCTTTGGTCGCC
CGGCCTCAGTGAGCGAGCGAGCGCGCAGAGAGGGAGTGGCCAACTCCATCACTAGGGGTTCCTTGTAGTT
AATGATTAACCCGCCATGCTACTTATCTACGTAGCCATGCTCTGGTGTACAAAAAAGCAGGCTTTAAAGG
AACCAATTCAGTCGACTGGATCCGGTACCAAGGTCGGGCAGGAAGAGGGCCTATTTCCCATGATTCCTTC
ATATTTGCATATACGATACAAGGCTGTTAGAGAGATAATTAGAATTAATTTGACTGTAAACACAAAGATA
TTAGTACAAAATACGTGACGTAGAAAGTAATAATTTCTTGGGTAGTTTGCAGTTTTAAAATTATGTTTTA
AAATGGACTATCATATGCTTACCGTAACTTGAAAGTATTTCGATTTCTTGGCTTTATATATCTTGTGGAA
AGGACGAAACACCGGGTCTTCACGCGTGAAGACCAGTTTTAGTACTCTGGAAACAGAATCTACTAAAACA
AGGCAAAATGCCGTGTTTATCTCGTCAACTTGTTGGCGAGATTTTTTTCTAGACCCAGCTTTCAAGCTTG
ATTAACCCGCCATGCTACTTATCTACGTAGCCATGCTCTAGGAAGATCGGAATTCGCCCTTAAGCTAGTA
TGCCAAGTACGCCCCCTATTGACGTCAATGACGGTAAATGGCCCGCCTGGCATTATGCCCAGTACATGAC
CTTATGGGACTTTCCTACTTGGCAGTACATCTACTCGAGGCCACGTTCTGCTTCACTCTCCCCATCTCCC
CCCCCTCCCCACCCCCAATTTTGTATTTATTTATTTTTTAATTATTTTGTGCAGCGATGGGGGCGGGGCG
AGGGGCGGGGCGGGGCGAGGCGGAGAGGTGCGGCGGCAGCCAATCAGAGCGGCGCGCTCCGAAAGTTTCC
TTTTATGGCGAGGCGGCGGCGGCGGCGGCCCTATAAAAAGCGAAGCGCGCGGCGGGCGGGAGCGGGATCA
GAATGATCTGATATCATCGATGAATTCGAGCTCACCATGGCCCCAAAGAAGAAGCGGAAGGTCGGTATCC
ACGGAGTCCCAGCAGCCAAGCGGAACTACATCCTGGGCCTGGACATCGGCATCACCAGCGTGGGCTACGG
CATCATCGACTACGAGACACGGGACGTGATCGATGCCGGCGTGCGGCTGTTCAAAGAGGCCAACGTGGAA
AACAACGAGGGCAGGCGGAGCAAGAGAGGCGCCAGAAGGCTGAAGCGGCGGAGGCGGCATAGAATCCAGA
GAGTGAAGAAGCTGCTGTTCGACTACAACCTGCTGACCGACCACAGCGAGCTGAGCGGCATCAACCCCTA
CGAGGCCAGAGTGAAGGGCCTGAGCCAGAAGCTGAGCGAGGAAGAGTTCTCTGCCGCCCTGCTGCACCTG
GCCAAGAGAAGAGGCGTGCACAACGTGAACGAGGTGGAAGAGGACACCGGCAACGAGCTGTCCACCAAAG
AGCAGATCAGCCGGAACAGCAAGGCCCTGGAAGAGAAATACGTGGCCGAACTGCAGCTGGAACGGCTGAA
GAAAGACGGCGAAGTGCGGGGCAGCATCAACAGATTCAAGACCAGCGACTACGTGAAAGAAGCCAAACAG
CTGCTGAAGGTGCAGAAGGCCTACCACCAGCTGGACCAGAGCTTCATCGACACCTACATCGACCTGCTGG
AAACCCGGCGGACCTACTATGAGGGACCTGGCGAGGGCAGCCCCTTCGGCTGGAAGGACATCAAAGAATG
GTACGAGATGCTGATGGGCCACTGCACCTACTTCCCCGAGGAACTGCGGAGCGTGAAGTACGCCTACAAC
GCCGACCTGTACAACGCCCTGAACGACCTGAACAATCTCGTGATCACCAGGGACGAGAACGAGAAGCTGG
AATATTACGAGAAGTTCCAGATCATCGAGAACGTGTTCAAGCAGAAGAAGAAGCCCACCCTGAAGCAGAT
CGCCAAAGAAATCCTCGTGAACGAAGAGGATATTAAGGGCTACAGAGTGACCAGCACCGGCAAGCCCGAG
TTCACCAACCTGAAGGTGTACCACGACATCAAGGACATTACCGCCCGGAAAGAGATTATTGAGAACGCCG
AGCTGCTGGATCAGATTGCCAAGATCCTGACCATCTACCAGAGCAGCGAGGACATCCAGGAAGAACTGAC
CAATCTGAACTCCGAGCTGACCCAGGAAGAGATCGAGCAGATCTCTAATCTGAAGGGCTATACCGGCACC
CACAACCTGAGCCTGAAGGCCATCAACCTGATCCTGGACGAGCTGTGGCACACCAACGACAACCAGATCG
CTATCTTCAACCGGCTGAAGCTGGTGCCCAAGAAGGTGGACCTGTCCCAGCAGAAAGAGATCCCCACCAC
CCTGGTGGACGACTTCATCCTGAGCCCCGTCGTGAAGAGAAGCTTCATCCAGAGCATCAAAGTGATCAAC
GCCATCATCAAGAAGTACGGCCTGCCCAACGACATCATTATCGAGCTGGCCCGCGAGAAGAACTCCAAGG
ACGCCCAGAAAATGATCAACGAGATGCAGAAGCGGAACCGGCAGACCAACGAGCGGATCGAGGAAATCAT
CCGGACCACCGGCAAAGAGAACGCCAAGTACCTGATCGAGAAGATCAAGCTGCACGACATGCAGGAAGGC
AAGTGCCTGTACAGCCTGGAAGCCATCCCTCTGGAAGATCTGCTGAACAACCCCTTCAACTATGAGGTGG
ACCACATCATCCCCAGAAGCGTGTCCTTCGACAACAGCTTCAACAACAAGGTGCTCGTGAAGCAGGAAGA
AAACAGCAAGAAGGGCAACCGGACCCCATTCCAGTACCTGAGCAGCAGCGACAGCAAGATCAGCTACGAA
ACCTTCAAGAAGCACATCCTGAATCTGGCCAAGGGCAAGGGCAGAATCAGCAAGACCAAGAAAGAGTATC
TGCTGGAAGAACGGGACATCAACAGGTTCTCCGTGCAGAAAGACTTCATCAACCGGAACCTGGTGGATAC
CAGATACGCCACCAGAGGCCTGATGAACCTGCTGCGGAGCTACTTCAGAGTGAACAACCTGGACGTGAAA
GTGAAGTCCATCAATGGCGGCTTCACCAGCTTTCTGCGGCGGAAGTGGAAGTTTAAGAAAGAGCGGAACA
AGGGGTACAAGCACCACGCCGAGGACGCCCTGATCATTGCCAACGCCGATTTCATCTTCAAAGAGTGGAA
GAAACTGGACAAGGCCAAAAAAGTGATGGAAAACCAGATGTTCGAGGAAAAGCAGGCCGAGAGCATGCCC
GAGATCGAAACCGAGCAGGAGTACAAAGAGATCTTCATCACCCCCCACCAGATCAAGCACATTAAGGACT
TCAAGGACTACAAGTACAGCCACCGGGTGGACAAGAAGCCTAATAGAGAGCTGATTAACGACACCCTGTA
CTCCACCCGGAAGGACGACAAGGGCAACACCCTGATCGTGAACAATCTGAACGGCCTGTACGACAAGGAC
AATGACAAGCTGAAAAAGCTGATCAACAAGAGCCCCGAAAAGCTGCTGATGTACCACCACGACCCCCAGA
CCTACCAGAAACTGAAGCTGATTATGGAACAGTACGGCGACGAGAAGAATCCCCTGTACAAGTACTACGA
GGAAACCGGGAACTACCTGACCAAGTACTCCAAAAAGGACAACGGCCCCGTGATCAAGAAGATTAAGTAT
TACGGCAACAAACTGAACGCCCATCTGGACATCACCGACGACTACCCCAACAGCAGAAACAAGGTCGTGA
AGCTGTCCCTGAAGCCCTACAGATTCGACGTGTACCTGGACAATGGCGTGTACAAGTTCGTGACCGTGAA
GAATCTGGATGTGATCAAAAAAGAAAACTACTACGAAGTGAATAGCAAGTGCTATGAGGAAGCTAAGAAG
CTGAAGAAGATCAGCAACCAGGCCGAGTTTATCGCCTCCTTCTACAACAACGATCTGATCAAGATCAACG
GCGAGCTGTATAGAGTGATCGGCGTGAACAACGACCTGCTGAACCGGATCGAAGTGAACATGATCGACAT
CACCTACCGCGAGTACCTGGAAAACATGAACGACAAGAGGCCCCCCAGGATCATTAAGACAATCGCCTCC
AAGACCCAGAGCATTAAGAAGTACAGCACAGACATTCTGGGCAACCTGTATGAAGTGAAATCTAAGAAGC
ACCCTCAGATCATCAAAAAGGGCAAAAGGCCGGCGGCCACGAAAAAGGCCGGCCAGGCAAAAAAGAAAAA
GGGATCCTACCCATACGATGTTCCAGATTACGCTAGCGGCTTCGCCAACGAGCTTGGACCCAGGTTGATG
GGAAAGTAAGAATTCCTAGAGCGAATAAAAGATCTTTATTTTCATTAGATCTGTGTGTTGGTTTTTTGTG
TGATGCAGCTACGTAGATAAGTAGCATGGCGGGTTAATCATTAACTACAAGGAACCCCTAGTGATGGAGT
TGGCCACTCCCTCTCTGCGCGCTCGCTCGCTCACTGAGGCCGGGCGACCAAAGGTCGCCCGACGCCCGGG
CTTTGCCCGGGCGGCCTCAGTGAGCGAGCGAGCGCGCAGCTGCATTAATGAATCGGCCAACGCGCGGGGA
GAGGCGGTTTGCGTATTGGGCGCTCTTCCGCTTCCTCGCTCACTGACTCGCTGCGCTCGGTCGTTCGGCT
GCGGCGAGCGGTATCAGCTCACTCAAAGGCGGTAATACGGTTATCCACAGAATCAGGGGATAACGCAGGA
AAGAACATGTGAGCAAAACCGCAGCAAAAGGCCAGGAACCGTAAAAAGGCCGCGTTGCTGGCGTTTTTCC
ATAGGCTCCGCCCCCCTGACGAGCATCACAAAAATCGACGCTCAAGTCAGAGGTGGCGAAACCCGACAGG
ACTATAAAGATACCAGGCGTTTCCCCCTGGAAGCTCCCTCGTGCGCTCTCCTGTTCCGACCCTGCCGCTT
ACCGGATACCTGTCCGCCTTTCTCCCTTCGGGAAGCGTGGCGCTTTCTCATAGCTCACGCTGTAGGTATC
TCAGTTCGGTGTAGGTCGTTCGCTCCAAGCTGGGCTGTGTGCACGAACCCCCCGTTCAGCCCGACCGCTG
CGCCTTATCCGGTAACTATCGTCTTGAGTCCAACCCGGTAAGACACGACTTATCGCCACTGGCAGCAGCC
ACTGGTAACAGGATTAGCAGAGCGAGGTATGTAGGCGGTGCTACAGAGTTCTTGAAGTGGTGGCCTAACT
ACGGCTACACTAGAAGGACAGTATTTGGTATCTGCGCTCTGCTGAAGCCAGTTACCTTCGGAAAAAGAGT
TGGTAGCTCTTGATCCGGCAAACAAACCACCGCTGGTAGCGGTGGTTTTTTTGTTTGCAAGCAGCAGATT
ACGCGCAGAAAAAAAGGATCTCAAGAAGATCCTTTGATCTTTTCTACGGGGTCTGACGCTCAGTGGAACG
AAAACTCACGTTAAGGGATTTTGGTCATGAGATTATCAAAAAGGATCTTCACCTAGATCCTTTTAAATTA
AAAATGAAGTTTTAAATCAATCTAAAGTATATATGAGTAAACTTGGTCTGACAGTTACCAATGCTTAATC
AGTGAGGCACCTATCTCAGCGATCTGTCTATTTCGTTCATCCATAGTTGCCTGACTCCCCGTCGTGTAGA
TAACTACGATACGGGAGGGCTTACCATCTGGCCCCAGTGCTGCAATGATACCGCGAGACCCACGCTCACC
GGCTCCAGATTTATCAGCAATAAACCAGCCAGCCGGAAGGGCCGAGCGCAGAAGTGGTCCTGCAACTTTA
TCCGCCTCCATCCAGTCTATTAATTGTTGCCGGGAAGCTAGAGTAAGTAGTTCGCCAGTTAATAGTTTGC
GCAACGTTGTTACCATTACTACAGGCATCGTGGTGTCACGCTCGTCGTTTGGTATGGCTTCATTCAGCTC
CGGTTCCCAACGATCAAGGCGAGTTACATGATCCCCCATGTTGTGCAAAAAAGCGGTTAGCTCCTTCGGT
CCTCCGATCGTTGTCAGAAGTAAGTTGGCCGCAGTGTTATCACTCATGGTTATGGCAGCACTGCATAATT
CTCTTACTGTCATGCCATCCGTAAGATGCTTTTCTGTGACTGGTGAGTACTCAACCAAGTCATTCTGAGA
ATAGTGTATGCGGCGACCGAGTTGCTCTTGCCCGGCGTCAATACGGGATAATACCGCGCCACATAGCAGA
ACTTTAAAAGTGCTCATCATTGGAAAACGTTCTTCGGGGCGAAAACTCTCAAGGATCTTACCACTATTGA
GATCCAGTTCGATGTAACCCACTCGTGCACCCAACTGATCTTCAGCATCTTTTACTTTCACCAGCGTTTC
TGGGTGAGCAAAAACAGGAAGGCAAAATGCCGCAAAAAAGGGAATAAGGGCGACACGGAAATGTTGAATA
CTCATACTCTTCCTTTTTCAATATTATTGAAGCATTTATCAGGGTTATTGTCTCATGAGCGGATACATAT
TTGAATGTATTTAGAAAAATAAACAAATAGGGGTTCCGCGCACATTTCCCCGAAAGATGCCACCTGAAAT
TATAAACGTTAATATTTTGTTAAAATTCGCGTTAAATTTTTGTTAAATCAGCTCATTTTTTAACCAATAG
GCCGAAATCGGAAAAATCCCTTATAAATCAAAAGAATAGACCGAGATAGGGTTGAGTGTTGTTCCAGTTT
GGAACAAGAGTCCACTATTGAGGAACGTGAACTCCAGCGTCAAAGGGCGAAAAACCGTCTATCGGGGCGA
TGGCCCACTACGTGAACCATCACCCT
[91 nt withheld, positions 6887-6977]
G
[124 nt withheld, positions 6979-7102]
CCCATTCGCCATTCAGGCTGCGCAACTGTTGGGAAGGGCGATCGGTGCGGGCCTCTTCGCTATTACGC
Features (pLannotate 1.2.2; 18 found; start..end, strand, type, name):
      1..133     -  repeat_region  AAV2 ITR (fragment): inverted terminal repeat of adeno-associated virus serotype 2 inverted
    186..203     +  protein_bind   attB1 (fragment): mutant version of attB; recombination site for the Gateway® BP reaction BP Clonase™
    255..495     +  promoter       U6 promoter: RNA polymerase III promoter for human U6 snRNA
    526..601     +  misc_RNA       Sa gRNA scaffold: guide RNA scaffold for the Staphylococcus aureus CRISPR/Cas9 system
    699..804     +  enhancer       CMV enhancer (fragment): human cytomegalovirus immediate early enhancer; contains an 18-bp deletion relative to the standard CMV enhancer
    900..1038    +  promoter       chicken β-actin promoter (fragment): No description available
   1138..4293    +  CDS            cas9: CAS9_STAAU - Experimental evidence at protein level: Swiss-Prot protein existence level 1. CRISPR (clustered regularly interspaced short palindromic repeat) is an adaptive immune system that provides protection against mobile genetic elements (viruses, transposable elements and conjugative plasmids). CRISPR clusters contain spacers, sequences complementary to antecedent mobile elements, and target invading nucleic acids. CRISPR clusters are transcribed and processed into CRISPR RNA (crRNA). In type II CRISPR systems correct processing of pre-crRNA requires a trans- encoded small RNA (tracrRNA)
   4294..4341    +  CDS            nucleoplasmin NLS: bipartite nuclear localization signal from nucleoplasmin
   4348..4374    +  CDS            3xHA (fragment): three tandem HA epitope tags
   4375..4416    +  CDS            OLLAS tag: Escherichia coli OmpF Linker and mouse Langerin fusion sequence tag (Park et al., 2008)
   4434..4482    +  polyA_signal   poly(A) signal: synthetic polyadenylation signal
   4530..4663    +  repeat_region  AAV2 ITR: inverted terminal repeat of adeno-associated virus serotype 2 inverted
   4657..4713    -  CDS            lacI (fragment): lac repressor; lacI; The lac repressor binds to the lac operator to inhibit transcription in E. coli. This inhibition can be relieved by adding lactose or isopropyl-β-D-thiogalactopyranoside (IPTG).
   4896..5484    -  rep_origin     ori: high-copy-number ColE1/pMB1/pBR322/pUC origin of replication
   5655..6515    -  CDS            AmpR: β-lactamase; bla; confers resistance to ampicillin, carbenicillin, and related antibiotics
   6516..6620    -  promoter       AmpR promoter: bla
   6647..7102    -  rep_origin     f1 ori (sequence partly withheld): f1 bacteriophage origin of replication; arrow indicates direction of (+) strand synthesis
   7107..6       -  CDS            lacZα (fragment) (across the origin): LacZα fragment of β-galactosidase; lacZ fragment
