>Addgene plasmid #109320 | 1255_pAAV-U6-SA-BbsI-MluI-gRNA-CB-SACas9-HA-OLLAS-spA | addgene full sequence | sequence record 213156 | Addgene NGS Result
CAGCTGCGCGCTCGCTCGCTCACTGAGGCCGCCCGGGCAAAGCCCGGGCGTCGGGCGACCTTTGGTCGCC
CGGCCTCAGTGAGCGAGCGAGCGCGCAGAGAGGGAGTGGCCAACTCCATCACTAGGGGTTCCTTGTAGTT
AATGATTAACCCGCCATGCTACTTATCTACGTAGCCATGCTCTGGTGTACAAAAAAGCAGGCTTTAAAGG
AACCAATTCAGTCGACTGGATCCGGTACCAAGGTCGGGCAGGAAGAGGGCCTATTTCCCATGATTCCTTC
ATATTTGCATATACGATACAAGGCTGTTAGAGAGATAATTAGAATTAATTTGACTGTAAACACAAAGATA
TTAGTACAAAATACGTGACGTAGAAAGTAATAATTTCTTGGGTAGTTTGCAGTTTTAAAATTATGTTTTA
AAATGGACTATCATATGCTTACCGTAACTTGAAAGTATTTCGATTTCTTGGCTTTATATATCTTGTGGAA
AGGACGAAACACCGGGTCTTCACGCGTGAAGACCAGTTTTAGTACTCTGGAAACAGAATCTACTAAAACA
AGGCAAAATGCCGTGTTTATCTCGTCAACTTGTTGGCGAGATTTTTTTCTAGACCCAGCTTTCAAGCTTG
ATTAACCCGCCATGCTACTTATCTACGTAGCCATGCTCTAGGAAGATCGGAATTCGCCCTTAAGCTAGTA
TGCCAAGTACGCCCCCTATTGACGTCAATGACGGTAAATGGCCCGCCTGGCATTATGCCCAGTACATGAC
CTTATGGGACTTTCCTACTTGGCAGTACATCTACTCGAGGCCACGTTCTGCTTCACTCTCCCCATCTCCC
CCCCCTCCCCACCCCCAATTTTGTATTTATTTATTTTTTAATTATTTTGTGCAGCGATGGGGGCGAGGGG
CGGGGCGGGGCGAGGCGGAGAGGTGCGGCGGCAGCCAATCAGAGCGGCGCGCTCCGAAAGTTTCCTTTTA
TGGCGAGGCGGCGGCGGCGGCGGCCCTATAAAAAGCGAAGCGCGCGGCGGGCGGGAGCGGGATCAGAATG
ATCTGATATCATCGATGAATTCGAGCTCACCATGGCCCCAAAGAAGAAGCGGAAGGTCGGTATCCACGGA
GTCCCAGCAGCCAAGCGGAACTACATCCTGGGCCTGGACATCGGCATCACCAGCGTGGGCTACGGCATCA
TCGACTACGAGACACGGGACGTGATCGATGCCGGCGTGCGGCTGTTCAAAGAGGCCAACGTGGAAAACAA
CGAGGGCAGGCGGAGCAAGAGAGGCGCCAGAAGGCTGAAGCGGCGGAGGCGGCATAGAATCCAGAGAGTG
AAGAAGCTGCTGTTCGACTACAACCTGCTGACCGACCACAGCGAGCTGAGCGGCATCAACCCCTACGAGG
CCAGAGTGAAGGGCCTGAGCCAGAAGCTGAGCGAGGAAGAGTTCTCTGCCGCCCTGCTGCACCTGGCCAA
GAGAAGAGGCGTGCACAACGTGAACGAGGTGGAAGAGGACACCGGCAACGAGCTGTCCACCAGAGAGCAG
ATCAGCCGGAACAGCAAGGCCCTGGAAGAGAAATACGTGGCCGAACTGCAGCTGGAACGGCTGAAGAAAG
ACGGCGAAGTGCGGGGCAGCATCAACAGATTCAAGACCAGCGACTACGTGAAAGAAGCCAAACAGCTGCT
GAAGGTGCAGAAGGCCTACCACCAGCTGGACCAGAGCTTCATCGACACCTACATCGACCTGCTGGAAACC
CGGCGGACCTACTATGAGGGACCTGGCGAGGGCAGCCCCTTCGGCTGGAAGGACATCAAAGAATGGTACG
AGATGCTGATGGGCCACTGCACCTACTTCCCCGAGGAACTGCGGAGCGTGAAGTACGCCTACAACGCCGA
CCTGTACAACGCCCTGAACGACCTGAACAATCTCGTGATCACCAGGGACGAGAACGAGAAGCTGGAATAT
TACGAGAAGTTCCAGATCATCGAGAACGTGTTCAAGCAGAAGAAGAAGCCCACCCTGAAGCAGATCGCCA
AAGAAATCCTCGTGAACGAAGAGGATATTAAGGGCTACAGAGTGACCAGCACCGGCAAGCCCGAGTTCAC
CAACCTGAAGGTGTACCACGACATCAAGGACATTACCGCCCGGAAAGAGATTATTGAGAACGCCGAGCTG
CTGGATCAGATTGCCAAGATCCTGACCATCTACCAGAGCAGCGAGGACATCCAGGAAGAACTGACCAATC
TGAACTCCGAGCTGACCCAGGAAGAGATCGAGCAGATCTCTAATCTGAAGGGCTATACCGGCACCCACAA
CCTGAGCCTGAAGGCCATCAACCTGATCCTGGACGAGCTGTGGCACACCAACGACAACCAGATCGCTATC
TTCAACCGGCTGAAGCTGGTGCCCAAGAAGGTGGACCTGTCCCAGCAGAAAGAGATCCCCACCACCCTGG
TGGACGACTTCATCCTGAGCCCCGTCGTGAAGAGAAGCTTCATCCAGAGCATCAAAGTGATCAACGCCAT
CATCAAGAAGTACGGCCTGCCCAACGACATCATTATCGAGCTGGCCCGCGAGAAGAACTCCAAGGACGCC
CAGAAAATGATCAACGAGATGCAGAAGCGGAACCGGCAGACCAACGAGCGGATCGAGGAAATCATCCGGA
CCACCGGCAAAGAGAACGCCAAGTACCTGATCGAGAAGATCAAGCTGCACGACATGCAGGAAGGCAAGTG
CCTGTACAGCCTGGAAGCCATCCCTCTGGAAGATCTGCTGAACAACCCCTTCAACTATGAGGTGGACCAC
ATCATCCCCAGAAGCGTGTCCTTCGACAACAGCTTCAACAACAAGGTGCTCGTGAAGCAGGAAGAAAACA
GCAAGAAGGGCAACCGGACCCCATTCCAGTACCTGAGCAGCAGCGACAGCAAGATCAGCTACGAAACCTT
CAAGAAGCACATCCTGAATCTGGCCAAGGGCAAGGGCAGAATCAGCAAGACCAAGAAAGAGTATCTGCTG
GAAGAACGGGACATCAACAGGTTCTCCGTGCAGAAAGACTTCATCAACCGGAACCTGGTGGATACCAGAT
ACGCCACCAGAGGCCTGATGAACCTGCTGCGGAGCTACTTCAGAGTGAACAACCTGGACGTGAAAGTGAA
GTCCATCAATGGCGGCTTCACCAGCTTTCTGCGGCGGAAGTGGAAGTTTAAGAAAGAGCGGAACAAGGGG
TACAAGCACCACGCCGAGGACGCCCTGATCATTGCCAACGCCGATTTCATCTTCAAAGAGTGGAAGAAAC
TGGACAAGGCCAAAAAAGTGATGGAAAACCAGATGTTCGAGGAAAGGCAGGCCGAGAGCATGCCCGAGAT
CGAAACCGAGCAGGAGTACAAAGAGATCTTCATCACCCCCCACCAGATCAAGCACATTAAGGACTTCAAG
GACTACAAGTACAGCCACCGGGTGGACAAGAAGCCTAATAGAGAGCTGATTAACGACACCCTGTACTCCA
CCCGGAAGGACGACAAGGGCAACACCCTGATCGTGAACAATCTGAACGGCCTGTACGACAAGGACAATGA
CAAGCTGAAAAAGCTGATCAACAAGAGCCCCGAAAAGCTGCTGATGTACCACCACGACCCCCAGACCTAC
CAGAAACTGAAGCTGATTATGGAACAGTACGGCGACGAGAAGAATCCCCTGTACAAGTACTACGAGGAAA
CCGGGAACTACCTGACCAAGTACTCCAAAAAGGACAACGGCCCCGTGATCAAGAAGATTAAGTATTACGG
CAACAAACTGAACGCCCATCTGGACATCACCGACGACTACCCCAACAGCAGAAACAAGGTCGTGAAGCTG
TCCCTGAAGCCCTACAGATTCGACGTGTACCTGGACAATGGCGTGTACAAGTTCGTGACCGTGAAGAATC
TGGATGTGATCAAAAAAGAAAACTACTACGAAGTGAATAGCAAGTGCTATGAGGAAGCTAAGAAGCTGAA
GAAGATCAGCAACCAGGCCGAGTTTATCGCCTCCTTCTACAACAACGATCTGATCAAGATCAACGGCGAG
CTGTATAGAGTGATCGGCGTGAACAACGACCTGCTGAACCGGATCGAAGTGAACATGATCGACATCACCT
ACCGCGAGTACCTGGAAAACATGAACGACAAGAGGCCCCCCAGGATCATTAAGACAATCGCCTCCAAGAC
CCAGAGCATTAAGAAGTACAGCACAGACATTCTGGGCAACCTGTATGAAGTGAAATCTAAGAAGCACCCT
CAGATCATCAAAAAGGGCAAAAGGCCGGCGGCCACGAAAAAGGCCGGCCAGGCAAAAAAGAAAAAGGGAT
CCTACCCATACGATGTTCCAGATTACGCTAGCGGCTTCGCCAACGAGCTTGGACCCAGGTTGATGGGAAA
GTAAGAATTCCTAGAGCGAATAAAAGATCTTTATTTTCATTAGATCTGTGTGTTGGTTTTTTGTGTGATG
CAGCTACGTAGATAAGTAGCATGGCGGGTTAATCATTAACTACAAGGAACCCCTAGTGATGGAGTTGGCC
ACTCCCTCTCTGCGCGCTCGCTCGCTCACTGAGGCCGGGCGACCAAAGGTCGCCCGACGCCCGGGCTTTG
CCCGGGCGGCCTCAGTGAGCGAGCGAGCGCGCAGCTGCATTAATGAATCGGCCAACGCGCGGGGAGAGGC
GGTTTGCGTATTGGGCGCTCTTCCGCTTCCTCGCTCACTGACTCGCTGCGCTCGGTCGTTCGGCTGCGGC
GAGCGGTATCAGCTCACTCAAAGGCGGTAATACGGTTATCCACAGAATCAGGGGATAACGCAGGAAAGAA
CATGTGAGCAAAAGGCCAGCAAAAGGCCAGGAACCGTAAAAAGGCCGCGTTGCTGGCGTTTTTCCATAGG
CTCCGCCCCCCTGACGAGCATCACAAAAATCGACGCTCAAGTCAGAGGTGGCGAAACCCGACAGGACTAT
AAAGATACCAGGCGTTTCCCCCTGGAAGCTCCCTCGTGCGCTCTCCTGTTCCGACCCTGCCGCTTACCGG
ATACCTGTCCGCCTTTCTCCCTTCGGGAAGCGTGGCGCTTTCTCATAGCTCACGCTGTAGGTATCTCAGT
TCGGTGTAGGTCGTTCGCTCCAAGCTGGGCTGTGTGCACGAACCCCCCGTTCAGCCCGACCGCTGCGCCT
TATCCGGTAACTATCGTCTTGAGTCCAACCCGGTAAGACACGACTTATCGCCACTGGCAGCAGCCACTGG
TAACAGGATTAGCAGAGCGAGGTATGTAGGCGGTGCTACAGAGTTCTTGAAGTGGTGGCCTAACTACGGC
TACACTAGAAGAACAGTATTTGGTATCTGCGCTCTGCTGAAGCCAGTTACCTTCGGAAAAAGAGTTGGTA
GCTCTTGATCCGGCAAACAAACCACCGCTGGTAGCGGTGGTTTTTTTGTTTGCAAGCAGCAGATTACGCG
CAGAAAAAAAGGATCTCAAGAAGATCCTTTGATCTTTTCTACGGGGTCTGACGCTCAGTGGAACGAAAAC
TCACGTTAAGGGATTTTGGTCATGAGATTATCAAAAAGGATCTTCACCTAGATCCTTTTAAATTAAAAAT
GAAGTTTTAAATCAATCTAAAGTATATATGAGTAAACTTGGTCTGACAGTTACCAATGCTTAATCAGTGA
GGCACCTATCTCAGCGATCTGTCTATTTCGTTCATCCATAGTTGCCTGACTCCCCGTCGTGTAGATAACT
ACGATACGGGAGGGCTTACCATCTGGCCCCAGTGCTGCAATGATACCGCGAGACCCACGCTCACCGGCTC
CAGATTTATCAGCAATAAACCAGCCAGCCGGAAGGGCCGAGCGCAGAAGTGGTCCTGCAACTTTATCCGC
CTCCATCCAGTCTATTAATTGTTGCCGGGAAGCTAGAGTAAGTAGTTCGCCAGTTAATAGTTTGCGCAAC
GTTGTTGCCATTGCTACAGGCATCGTGGTGTCACGCTCGTCGTTTGGTATGGCTTCATTCAGCTCCGGTT
CCCAACGATCAAGGCGAGTTACATGATCCCCCATGTTGTGCAAAAAAGCGGTTAGCTCCTTCGGTCCTCC
GATCGTTGTCAGAAGTAAGTTGGCCGCAGTGTTATCACTCATGGTTATGGCAGCACTGCATAATTCTCTT
ACTGTCATGCCATCCGTAAGATGCTTTTCTGTGACTGGTGAGTACTCAACCAAGTCATTCTGAGAATAGT
GTATGCGGCGACCGAGTTGCTCTTGCCCGGCGTCAATACGGGATAATACCGCGCCACATAGCAGAACTTT
AAAAGTGCTCATCATTGGAAAACGTTCTTCGGGGCGAAAACTCTCAAGGATCTTACCGCTGTTGAGATCC
AGTTCGATGTAACCCACTCGTGCACCCAACTGATCTTCAGCATCTTTTACTTTCACCAGCGTTTCTGGGT
GAGCAAAAACAGGAAGGCAAAATGCCGCAAAAAAGGGAATAAGGGCGACACGGAAATGTTGAATACTCAT
ACTCTTCCTTTTTCAATATTATTGAAGCATTTATCAGGGTTATTGTCTCATGAGCGGATACATATTTGAA
TGTATTTAGAAAAATAAACAAATAGGGGTTCCGCGCACATTTCCCCGAAAAGTGCCACCTAAATTGTAAG
CGTTAATATTTTGTTAAAATTCGCGTTAAATTTTTGTTAAATCAGCTCATTTTTTAACCAATAGGCCGAA
ATCGGCAAAATCCCTTATAAATCAAAAGAATAGACCGAGATAGGGTTGAGTGTTGTTCCAGTTTGGAACA
AGAGTCCACTATTAAAGAACGTGGACTCCAACGTCAAAGG
[49 nt withheld, positions 6831-6879]
T
[91 nt withheld, positions 6881-6971]
G
[124 nt withheld, positions 6973-7096]
CCCATTCGCCATTCAGGCTGCGCAACTGTTGGGAAGGGCGATCGGTGCGGGCCTCTTCGCTATTACGC
Features (pLannotate 1.2.2; 18 found; start..end, strand, type, name):
      1..133     -  repeat_region  AAV2 ITR (fragment): inverted terminal repeat of adeno-associated virus serotype 2 inverted
    186..203     +  protein_bind   attB1 (fragment): mutant version of attB; recombination site for the Gateway® BP reaction BP Clonase™
    255..495     +  promoter       U6 promoter: RNA polymerase III promoter for human U6 snRNA
    526..601     +  misc_RNA       Sa gRNA scaffold: guide RNA scaffold for the Staphylococcus aureus CRISPR/Cas9 system
    699..804     +  enhancer       CMV enhancer (fragment): human cytomegalovirus immediate early enhancer; contains an 18-bp deletion relative to the standard CMV enhancer
    900..1033    +  promoter       chicken β-actin promoter (fragment): No description available
   1133..4288    +  CDS            cas9: CAS9_STAAU - Experimental evidence at protein level: Swiss-Prot protein existence level 1. CRISPR (clustered regularly interspaced short palindromic repeat) is an adaptive immune system that provides protection against mobile genetic elements (viruses, transposable elements and conjugative plasmids). CRISPR clusters contain spacers, sequences complementary to antecedent mobile elements, and target invading nucleic acids. CRISPR clusters are transcribed and processed into CRISPR RNA (crRNA). In type II CRISPR systems correct processing of pre-crRNA requires a trans- encoded small RNA (tracrRNA)
   4289..4336    +  CDS            nucleoplasmin NLS: bipartite nuclear localization signal from nucleoplasmin
   4343..4369    +  CDS            3xHA (fragment): three tandem HA epitope tags
   4370..4411    +  CDS            OLLAS tag: Escherichia coli OmpF Linker and mouse Langerin fusion sequence tag (Park et al., 2008)
   4429..4477    +  polyA_signal   poly(A) signal: synthetic polyadenylation signal
   4525..4658    +  repeat_region  AAV2 ITR: inverted terminal repeat of adeno-associated virus serotype 2 inverted
   4652..4708    -  CDS            lacI (fragment): lac repressor; lacI; The lac repressor binds to the lac operator to inhibit transcription in E. coli. This inhibition can be relieved by adding lactose or isopropyl-β-D-thiogalactopyranoside (IPTG).
   4891..5479    -  rep_origin     ori: high-copy-number ColE1/pMB1/pBR322/pUC origin of replication
   5650..6510    -  CDS            AmpR: β-lactamase; bla; confers resistance to ampicillin, carbenicillin, and related antibiotics
   6511..6615    -  promoter       AmpR promoter: bla
   6668..7096    -  rep_origin     f1 ori (sequence partly withheld): f1 bacteriophage origin of replication; arrow indicates direction of (+) strand synthesis
   7101..6       -  CDS            lacZα (fragment) (across the origin): LacZα fragment of β-galactosidase; lacZ fragment
