[The description below was written by a language model from this plasmid's Addgene catalogue record, the feature table of its GenBank file and pLannotate feature annotations shown in this document.]
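Description:
1255_pAAV-U6-SA-BbsI-MluI-gRNA-CB-SACas9-HA-OLLAS-spA is an all-in-one AAV transfer plasmid for CRISPR editing in mammalian cells, supplied as an empty backbone awaiting a guide sequence. It is built on the pEMBL8 backbone, which provides a high-copy ColE1/pUC-type origin, an f1 phage origin and a beta-lactamase gene for ampicillin selection in E. coli. The payload lies between two AAV2 inverted terminal repeats, the cis elements needed for replication and packaging of the intervening DNA into AAV particles. It spans roughly 4.65 kb including the ITRs, so both CRISPR components fit in a single vector.

The first cassette uses the human U6 RNA polymerase III promoter, followed by a short BbsI cloning site for inserting a spacer, then the Staphylococcus aureus sgRNA scaffold (direct repeat portion, synthetic tetraloop and tracrRNA). A second small cloning site downstream, corresponding to the MluI site in the name, is annotated for adding further guide RNA cassettes. The second cassette uses a compact CB promoter, a partial CMV enhancer joined to a chicken beta-actin promoter fragment. It drives humanized SaCas9 carrying an N-terminal SV40 NLS, a C-terminal nucleoplasmin NLS and HA and OLLAS epitope tags for detection, and ends in a short synthetic polyadenylation signal. The SaCas9 sequence was derived from an earlier deposited plasmid. Annotations mark codons 151 and 752 as lysine-to-arginine ubiquitination-related positions, but the record does not make clear whether this construct carries the substitutions.

The depositor's sequence (7,170 bp) differs by a few bases from the GenBank (7,165 bp) and sequencing-derived (7,164 bp) records; the GenBank file notes a 5 bp deletion in the CB promoter. The associated publication used AAV-CRISPR for somatic editing of Ldlr in atherosclerosis research.
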