Addgene plasmid #109320: 1255_pAAV-U6-SA-BbsI-MluI-gRNA-CB-SACas9-HA-OLLAS-spA
Purpose: (Empty Backbone) Plasmid for AAV SaCas9 Mammalian Expression with a BbsI cloning site for a gRNA
Depositing lab: William Lagor. Depositing organization: Baylor College of Medicine. Publication: Somatic Editing of Ldlr With Adeno-Associated Viral-CRISPR Is an Efficient Tool for Atherosclerosis Research. Jarrett KE, Lee C, De Giorgi M, Hurley A, Gillard BK, Doerfler AM, Li A, Pownall HJ, Bao G, Lagor WR. Arterioscler Thromb Vasc Biol. 2018 Jul 19. pii: ATVBAHA.118.311221. doi: 10.1161/ATVBAHA.118.311221. PubMed 30026278.
Backbone
  Vector backbone: pEMBL8
  Backbone size (bp): 7170
  Modifications to backbone: SauCas9 was cloned from Addgene plasmid #61593
  Vector type: Mammalian Expression, AAV, CRISPR
Growth in bacteria
  Bacterial resistance: Ampicillin, 100 μg/mL
  Growth temperature: 37°C
  Growth strain: NEB Stable
  Copy number: Unknown
Terms and licenses: Academic/Nonprofit Terms; Industry Terms: Not Available to Industry
How to cite: 1255_pAAV-U6-SA-BbsI-MluI-gRNA-CB-SACas9-HA-OLLAS-spA was a gift from William Lagor (Addgene plasmid # 109320 ; http://n2t.net/addgene:109320 ; RRID:Addgene_109320)
